>Addgene plasmid #168022 | pET-CV-VAMP1 | addgene full sequence | sequence record 329623 | Addgene NGS Result
ATCCGGATATAGTTCCTCCTTTCAGCAAAAAACCCCTCAAGACCCGTTTAGAGGCCCCAAGGGGTTATGC
TAGTTATTGCTCAGCGGTGGCAGCAGCCAACTCAGCTTCCTTTCGGGCTTTGTTAGCAGCCGGATCTCAG
TGGTGGTGGTGGTGGTGCTTGTACAGCTCGTCCATGCCGAGAGTGATCCCGGCGGCGGTCACGAACTCCA
GCAGGACCATGTGATCGCGCTTCTCGTTGGGGTCTTTGCTCAGGGCGGACTGGTAGCTCAGGTAGTGGTT
GTCGGGCAGCAGCACGGGGCCGTCGCCGATGGGGGTGTTCTGCTGGTAGTGGTCGGCGAGCTGCACGCCG
CCGTCCTCGATGTTGTGGCGGATCTTGAAGTTGGCCTTGATGCCGTTCTTCTGCTTGTCGGCGGTGATAT
AGACGTTGTGGCTGTTGTAGTTGTACTCCAGCTTGTGCCCCAGGATGTTGCCGTCCTCCTTGAAGTCGAT
GCCCTTCAGCTCGATGCGGTTCACCAGGGTGTCGCCCTCGAACTTCACCTCGGCGCGGGTCTTGTAGTTG
CCGTCGTCCTTGAAGAAGATGGTGCGCTCCTGGACGTAGCCTTCGGGCATGGCGGACTTGAAGAAGTCGT
GCTGCTTCATGTGGTCGGGGTAGCGGGCGAAGCACTGCAGGCCGTAGCCCAGGGTGGTCACGAGGGTGGG
CCAGGGCACGGGCAGCTTGCCGGTGGTGCAGATCAGCTTCAGGGTCAGCTTGCCGTAGGTGGCATCGCCC
TCGCCCTCGCCGGACACGCTGAACTTGTGGCCGTTTACGTCGCCGTCCAGCTCGACCAGGATGGGCACCA
CCCCGGTGAACAGCTCCTCGCCCTTGCTCACCATCGGATCCTTATCGTCATCGTCGTACAGATCACTTCC
ACCACTATTTGAACGTTTCAGTTTAGCAGCAGAAGATTCGAACTGAGAAGCACCAGCCTGCAGAGCGTCA
GCACGGTCGTCCAGTTCAGACAGTTTCTGGTCACGTTCCAGAACTTTGTCAACGTTAACACGGATGATGT
CAACAACTTCTTCAACCTGAGCCTGGGTCTGCTGCAGACGACGGTTAGAGGTACGACTACGCCCACCTTT
ATACAGTTCATCCATACCATGAGTAATACCAGCGGCGGTAACGAACTCTAAAAGGACCATATGGTCGCGT
TTCTCATTGGGGTCCTTAGACAGGGCTGACTGTGTGCTCAAATAGTGATTATCAGGTAAAAGGACGGGGC
CATCTCCAATTGGTGTGTTTTGCTGGTAATGGTCTGCAAGCTGGACGCTTCCATCCTCAATGTTGTGACG
AATCTTGAAATTTGCCTTGATTCCGTTTTTTTGTTTATCAGCCGTGATGTAGACGTTATGAGAGATATAG
TTGTATTCTAATTTATGTCCTAAGATGTTGCCATCCTCTTTAAAGTCGATACCCTTCAACTCAATGCGAT
TAACAAGAGTATCTCCCTCAAACTTAACCTCGGCGCGGGTCTTATAGTTTCCATCATCTTTAAAAAAAAT
GGTGCGTTCCTGGACGTAACCTTCTGGCATCGCGGACTTGAAAAAGTCGTGTTGTTTCATATGGTCAGGG
TAGCGAGCGAAACACTGCACGCCCCAGGCGAACGTAGTAACCAATGTAGGCCACGGTACTGGAAGCTTGC
CGGTAGTGCAAATAAATTTTAATGTCAACTTTCCGTACGTCGCATCGCCCTCTCCTTCCCCAGATACGGA
AAACTTGTGACCATTCACATCGCCATCCAGTTCTACAAGAATGGGGACCACGCCGGTAAACAATTCCTCC
CCCTTAGACATGTATATCTCCTTCTTAAAGTTAAACAAAATTATTTCTAGAGGGGAATTGTTATCCGCTC
ACAATTCCCCTATAGTGAGTCGTATTAATTTCGCGGGATCGAGATCTCGATCCTCTACGCCGGACGCATC
GTGGCCGGCATCACCGGCGCCACAGGTGCGGTTGCTGGCGCCTATATCGCCGACATCACCGATGGGGAAG
ATCGGGCTCGCCACTTCGGGCTCATGAGCGCTTGTTTCGGCGTGGGTATGGTGGCAGGCCCCGTGGCCGG
GGGACTGTTGGGCGCCATCTCCTTGCATGCACCATTCCTTGCGGCGGCGGTGCTCAACGGCCTCAACCTA
CTACTGGGCTGCTTCCTAATGCAGGAGTCGCATAAGGGAGAGCGTCGAGATCCCGGACACCATCGAATGG
CGCAAAACCTTTCGCGGTATGGCATGATAGCGCCCGGAAGAGAGTCAATTCAGGGTGGTGAATGTGAAAC
CAGTAACGTTATACGATGTCGCAGAGTATGCCGGTGTCTCTTATCAGACCGTTTCCCGCGTGGTGAACCA
GGCCAGCCACGTTTCTGCGAAAACGCGGGAAAAAGTGGAAGCGGCGATGGCGGAGCTGAATTACATTCCC
AACCGCGTGGCACAACAACTGGCGGGCAAACAGTCGTTGCTGATTGGCGTTGCCACCTCCAGTCTGGCCC
TGCACGCGCCGTCGCAAATTGTCGCGGCGATTAAATCTCGCGCCGATCAACTGGGTGCCAGCGTGGTGGT
GTCGATGGTAGAACGAAGCGGCGTCGAAGCCTGTAAAGCGGCGGTGCACAATCTTCTCGCGCAACGCGTC
AGTGGGCTGATCATTAACTATCCGCTGGATGACCAGGATGCCATTGCTGTGGAAGCTGCCTGCACTAATG
TTCCGGCGTTATTTCTTGATGTCTCTGACCAGACACCCATCAACAGTATTATTTTCTCCCATGAAGACGG
TACGCGACTGGGCGTGGAGCATCTGGTCGCATTGGGTCACCAGCAAATCGCGCTGTTAGCGGGCCCATTA
AGTTCTGTCTCGGCGCGTCTGCGTCTGGCTGGCTGGCATAAATATCTCACTCGCAATCAAATTCAGCCGA
TAGCGGAACGGGAAGGCGACTGGAGTGCCATGTCCGGTTTTCAACAAACCATGCAAATGCTGAATGAGGG
CATCGTTCCCACTGCGATGCTGGTTGCCAACGATCAGATGGCGCTGGGCGCAATGCGCGCCATTACCGAG
TCCGGGCTGCGCGTTGGTGCGGATATCTCGGTAGTGGGATACGACGATACCGAAGACAGCTCATGTTATA
TCCCGCCGTTAACCACCATCAAACAGGATTTTCGCCTGCTGGGGCAAACCAGCGTGGACCGCTTGCTGCA
ACTCTCTCAGGGCCAGGCGGTGAAGGGCAATCAGCTGTTGCCCGTCTCACTGGTGAAAAGAAAAACCACC
CTGGCGCCCAATACGCAAACCGCCTCTCCCCGCGCGTTGGCCGATTCATTAATGCAGCTGGCACGACAGG
TTTCCCGACTGGAAAGCGGGCAGTGAGCGCAACGCAATTAATGTAAGTTAGCTCACTCATTAGGCACCGG
GATCTCGACCGATGCCCTTGAGAGCCTTCAACCCAGTCAGCTCCTTCCGGTGGGCGCGGGGCATGACTAT
CGTCGCCGCACTTATGACTGTCTTCTTTATCATGCAACTCGTAGGACAGGTGCCGGCAGCGCTCTGGGTC
ATTTTCGGCGAGGACCGCTTTCGCTGGAGCGCGACGATGATCGGCCTGTCGCTTGCGGTATTCGGAATCT
TGCACGCCCTCGCTCAAGCCTTCGTCACTGGTCCCGCCACCAAACGTTTCGGCGAGAAGCAGGCCATTAT
CGCCGGCATGGCGGCCCCACGGGTGCGCATGATCGTGCTCCTGTCGTTGAGGACTCGGCTAGGCTGGCGG
GGTTGCCTTACTGGTTAGCAGAATGAATCACCGATACGCGAGCGAACGTGAAGCGACTGCTGCTGCAAAA
CTTCTGCGACCTGAGCAACAACATGAATGGTCTTCGGTTTCCGTGTTTCGTAAAGTCTGGAAACGCGGAA
GTCAGCGCCCTGCACCATTATGTTCCGGATCTGCATCGCAGGATGCTGCTGGCTACCCTGTGGAACACCT
ACATCTGTATTAACGAAGCGCTGGCATTGACCCTGAGTGATTTTTCTCTGGTCCCGCCGCATCCATACCG
CCAGTTGTTTACCCTCACAACGTTCCAGTAACCGGGCATGTTCATCATCAGTAACCCGTATCGTGAGCAT
CCTCTCTCGTTTCATCGGTATCATTACCCCCATGAACAGAAATCCCCCTTACACGTAGGCATCAGTGACC
AAACAGGAAAAAACCGCCCTTAACATGGCCCGCTTTATCAGAAGCCAGACATTAACGCTTCTGGAGAAAC
TCAACGAGCTGGACGCGGATGAACAGGCAGACATCTGTGAATCGCTTCACGACCACGCTGATGAGCTTTA
CCGCAGCTGCCTCGCGCGTTTCGGTGATGACGGTGAAAACCTCTGACACATGCAGCTCCCGGAGACGGTC
ACAGCTTGTCTGTAAGCGGATGCCGGGAGCAGACAAGCCCGTCAGGGCGCGTCAGCGGGTGTTGGCGGGT
GTCGGGGCGCAGCCATGACCCAGTCACGTAGCGATAGCGGAGTGTATACTGGCTTAACTATGCGGCATCA
GAGCAGATTGTACTGAGAGTGCACCATTGCGGTGTGAAATACCGCACAGATGCGTAAGGAGAAAATACCG
CATCAGGCGCTCTTCCGCTTCCTCGCTCACTGACTCGCTGCGCTCGGTCGTTCGGCTGCGGCGAGCGGTA
TCAGCTCACTCAAAGGCGGTAATACGGTTATCCACAGAATCAGGGGATAACGCAGGAAAGAACATGTGAG
CAAAAGGCCAGCAAAAGGCCAGGAACCGTAAAAAGGCCGCGTTGCTGGCGTTTTTCCATAGGCTCCGCCC
CCCTGACGAGCATCACAAAAATCGACGCTCAAGTCAGAGGTGGCGAAACCCGACAGGACTATAAAGATAC
CAGGCGTTTCCCCCTGGAAGCTCCCTCGTGCGCTCTCCTGTTCCGACCCTGCCGCTTACCGGATACCTGT
CCGCCTTTCTCCCTTCGGGAAGCGTGGCGCTTTCTCATAGCTCACGCTGTAGGTATCTCAGTTCGGTGTA
GGTCGTTCGCTCCAAGCTGGGCTGTGTGCACGAACCCCCCGTTCAGCCCGACCGCTGCGCCTTATCCGGT
AACTATCGTCTTGAGTCCAACCCGGTAAGACACGACTTATCGCCACTGGCAGCAGCCACTGGTAACAGGA
TTAGCAGAGCGAGGTATGTAGGCGGTGCTACAGAGTTCTTGAAGTGGTGGCCTAACTACGGCTACACTAG
AAGGACAGTATTTGGTATCTGCGCTCTGCTGAAGCCAGTTACCTTCGGAAAAAGAGTTGGTAGCTCTTGA
TCCGGCAAACAAACCACCGCTGGTAGCGGTGGTTTTTTTGTTTGCAAGCAGCAGATTACGCGCAGAAAAA
AAGGATCTCAAGAAGATCCTTTGATCTTTTCTACGGGGTCTGACGCTCAGTGGAACGAAAACTCACGTTA
AGGGATTTTGGTCATGAACAATAAAACTGTCTGCTTACATAAACAGTAATACAAGGGGTGTTATGAGCCA
TATTCAACGGGAAACGTCTTGCTCTAGGCCGCGATTAAATTCCAACATGGATGCTGATTTATATGGGTAT
AAATGGGCTCGCGATAATGTCGGGCAATCAGGTGCGACAATCTATCGATTGTATGGGAAGCCCGATGCGC
CAGAGTTGTTTCTGAAACATGGCAAAGGTAGCGTTGCCAATGATGTTACAGATGAGATGGTCAGACTAAA
CTGGCTGACGGAATTTATGCCTCTTCCGACCATCAAGCATTTTATCCGTACTCCTGATGATGCATGGTTA
CTCACCACTGCGATCCCCGGGAAAACAGCATTCCAGGTATTAGAAGAATATCCTGATTCAGGTGAAAATA
TTGTTGATGCGCTGGCAGTGTTCCTGCGCCGGTTGCATTCGATTCCTGTTTGTAATTGTCCTTTTAACAG
CGATCGCGTATTTCGTCTCGCTCAGGCGCAATCACGAATGAATAACGGTTTGGTTGATGCGAGTGATTTT
GATGACGAGCGTAATGGCTGGCCTGTTGAACAAGTCTGGAAAGAAATGCATAAACTTTTGCCATTCTCAC
CGGATTCAGTCGTCACTCATGGTGATTTCTCACTTGATAACCTTATTTTTGACGAGGGGAAATTAATAGG
TTGTATTGATGTTGGACGAGTCGGAATCGCAGACCGATACCAGGATCTTGCCATCCTATGGAACTGCCTC
GGTGAGTTTTCTCCTTCATTACAGAAACGGCTTTTTCAAAAATATGGTATTGATAATCCTGATATGAATA
AATTGCAGTTTCATTTGATGCTCGATGAGTTTTTCTAAGAATTAATTCATGAGCGGATACATATTTGAAT
GTATTTAGAAAAATAAACAAATAGGGGTTCCGCGCACATTTCCCCGAAAAGTGCCACCTAAATTGTAAGC
GTTAATATTTTGTTAAAATTCGCGTTAAATTTTTGTTAAATCAGCTCATTTTTTAACCAATAGGCCGAAA
TCGGCAAAATCCCTTATAAATCAAAAGAATAGACCGAGATAGGGT
[37 nt withheld, positions 6556-6592]
AAAGAACGTGGACTCCAACGTCAAAGG
[49 nt withheld, positions 6620-6668]
T
[91 nt withheld, positions 6670-6760]
G
[124 nt withheld, positions 6762-6885]
CCCATTCGCCA
Features (pLannotate 1.2.2; 22 found; start..end, strand, type, name):
     26..73      -  terminator     T7 terminator: transcription terminator for bacteriophage T7 RNA polymerase
     81..130     -  CDS            SET1 (fragment): solubility-enhancement tag derived from T7 phage gene 10B
    140..157     -  CDS            9xHis (fragment): 9xHis affinity tag
    158..874     -  CDS            Venus: Venus is a basic (constitutively fluorescent) yellow fluorescent protein published in 2002, derived from Aequorea victoria. It is reported to be a rapidly-maturing weak dimer with moderate acid sensitivity.
    881..904     -  CDS            Xpress™ tag: Xpress™ epitope tag, including an enterokinase recognition and cleavage site
    923..1099    -  CDS            VAMP3 (fragment): VAMP3_HUMAN - Also known as SYB3. Experimental evidence at protein level: Swiss-Prot protein existence level 1. SNARE involved in vesicular transport from the late endosomes to the trans-Golgi network. From Homo sapiens (Human).
   1118..1831    -  CDS            W1C: W1C is a basic (constitutively fluorescent) cyan fluorescent protein published in 1998, derived from Aequorea victoria.
   1837..1859    -  RBS            RBS: efficient ribosome binding site from bacteriophage T7 gene 10 (Olins and Rangwala, 1989)
   1874..1898    -  protein_bind   lac operator: The lac repressor binds to the lac operator to inhibit transcription in E. coli. This inhibition can be relieved by adding lactose or isopropyl-β-D-thiogalactopyranoside (IPTG). lac repressor encoded by lacI
   1899..1917    -  promoter       T7 promoter: promoter for bacteriophage T7 RNA polymerase
   1939..2218    +  CDS            TcR (fragment): tetracycline efflux protein; tet; confers resistance to tetracycline
   2226..2303    +  promoter       lacI promoter: lacI
   2304..3386    +  CDS            lacI: lac repressor; lacI; The lac repressor binds to the lac operator to inhibit transcription in E. coli. This inhibition can be relieved by adding lactose or isopropyl-β-D-thiogalactopyranoside (IPTG).
   3399..3420    +  protein_bind   CAP binding site: CAP binding activates transcription in the presence of cAMP. E. coli catabolite activator protein
   3435..3726    +  CDS            TcR (fragment): tetracycline efflux protein; tet; confers resistance to tetracycline
   3798..4178    -  CDS            YPB1_ECOLX: Protein predicted: Swiss-Prot protein existence level 4. From Escherichia coli.
   4195..4386    +  CDS            rop: Rop protein, which maintains plasmids at low copy number; rop
   4488..4627    +  misc_feature   bom: basis of mobility region from pBR322
   4813..5401    -  rep_origin     ori: high-copy-number ColE1/pMB1/pBR322/pUC origin of replication
   5523..6338    +  CDS            KanR: aminoglycoside phosphotransferase; aph(3')-Ia; confers resistance to kanamycin in bacteria or G418 (Geneticin®) in eukaryotes
   6347..6404    -  promoter       AmpR promoter (fragment): bla
   6457..6885    -  rep_origin     f1 ori (sequence partly withheld): f1 bacteriophage origin of replication; arrow indicates direction of (+) strand synthesis
