[The description below was written by a language model from this plasmid's Addgene catalogue record and pLannotate feature annotations shown in this document.]
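Description:
pET-CV-VAMP1 is a pET-type bacterial expression plasmid (about 6.9 kb) built on a pBR322-derived backbone for T7-driven protein production in E. coli. It replicates from a ColE1/pMB1-family origin and retains the rop gene and bom region of pBR322. The catalogue nonetheless lists it as high copy, although rop normally moderates copy number. Selection is by kanamycin through the aph(3')-Ia gene. An f1 origin is also present, along with non-functional remnants of the tetracycline resistance gene and an AmpR promoter fragment left over from the backbone.

The payload is a synthetic fusion protein, eCFP-VAMP1(T29-K89)-mVenus, placed under a T7 promoter with an adjacent lac operator, the T7 gene 10 ribosome binding site and a T7 terminator. The plasmid-borne lacI gene supplies repressor, so expression is held off until IPTG induction in a host that provides T7 RNA polymerase. The automated annotation labels the cyan protein as W1C and the central SNARE segment as a VAMP3 fragment. This presumably reflects similarity among synaptobrevin family members, since the catalogue identifies it as VAMP1 residues 29–89. An Xpress/enterokinase-site motif is annotated in the linker before Venus, and a C-terminal His tag (6xHis per the catalogue) allows metal-affinity purification.

Flanking a protease substrate segment with a cyan donor and a yellow acceptor is the standard layout of a FRET cleavage reporter, in which cutting within the VAMP1 segment separates the fluorophores. The associated study concerns evolved botulinum neurotoxin proteases with altered specificity, so the purified protein most likely serves as an in vitro cleavage substrate. The record itself states only bacterial expression of the fusion.
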