Addgene plasmid #168022: pET-CV-VAMP1
Purpose: Expresses eCFP-VAMP1(T29-K89)-mVenus in bacterial cells
Depositing lab: David Liu. Depositing organization: Broad Institute. Publication: Phage-assisted evolution of botulinum neurotoxin proteases with reprogrammed specificity. Blum TR, Liu H, Packer MS, Xiong X, Lee PG, Zhang S, Richter M, Minasov G, Satchell KJF, Dong M, Liu DR. Science. 2021 Feb 19;371(6531):803-810. doi: 10.1126/science.abf5972. PubMed 33602850.
Backbone
  Vector backbone: pET (pBR322)
  Backbone manufacturer: David Liu Lab
  Vector type: Bacterial Expression
Growth in bacteria
  Bacterial resistance: Kanamycin, 50 μg/mL
  Growth temperature: 37°C
  Growth strain: DH5alpha
  Copy number: High Copy
Gene/Insert
  Gene/Insert name: eCFP-VAMP1(T29-K89)-mVenus
  Species: Synthetic
  Tag / fusion protein: Hisx6 (C terminal on insert)
  Cloning method: Ligation Independent Cloning
Terms and licenses: Academic/Nonprofit Terms; Industry Terms: Not Available to Industry
How to cite: pET-CV-VAMP1 was a gift from David Liu (Addgene plasmid # 168022 ; http://n2t.net/addgene:168022 ; RRID:Addgene_168022)
